Addgene plasmid #185931: pMRE-Himar-142
Purpose: Himar transposon delivery plasmid that delivers a green fluorescent sGFP2 protein gene
Depositing lab: Mitja Remus-Emsermann. Depositing organization: Freie Universitaet Berlin. Publication: Chromatic Bacteria v.2-A Himar1 Transposon-Based Delivery Vector to Extend the Host Range of a Toolbox to Fluorescently Tag Bacteria. Stocks C, Schlechter R, Remus-Emsermann M. Bacteria 2022, 1(1), 56-65 10.3390/bacteria1010006.
Backbone
  Vector backbone: Unspecified
  Vector type: Bacterial Expression
Growth in bacteria
  Bacterial resistance: Chloramphenicol and Gentamicin, 25 & 10 μg/mL
  Growth temperature: 37°C
  Growth strain: S17-1
  Copy number: High Copy
Gene/Insert
  Gene/Insert name: sGFP2
  Species: Synthetic
  Cloning method: Gibson Cloning
Terms and licenses: Academic/Nonprofit Terms; Industry Terms: Not Available to Industry
Depositor comments: Please visit https://www.biorxiv.org/content/10.1101/2021.03.26.437257v1 for bioRxiv preprint.
How to cite: pMRE-Himar-142 was a gift from Mitja Remus-Emsermann (Addgene plasmid # 185931 ; http://n2t.net/addgene:185931 ; RRID:Addgene_185931)
