[The description below was written by a language model from this plasmid's Addgene catalogue record and pLannotate feature annotations shown in this document.]
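Description:
pMRE-Himar-142 is a bacterial transposon delivery plasmid from the "Chromatic Bacteria v.2" toolbox, built to tag bacteria with the green fluorescent protein sGFP2 by Himar1 (mariner-family) transposition. The backbone is not specified in the catalogue entry, but the annotated 6.2 kb sequence shows an R6K γ origin, which replicates only where the pi initiator protein is supplied, and an incP oriT. Together with the listed propagation strain S17-1, a conjugative donor, this fits a mobilisable suicide vector. It is transferred by mating into a recipient that cannot maintain it, so marker-resistant, fluorescent recipients are expected to be transposon insertion events. Selection is by chloramphenicol and gentamicin, matching the annotated cat gene (with a cat promoter fragment and an rrnB T1 terminator downstream) and the aacC1 gentamicin acetyltransferase gene preceded by the class 1 integron Pc promoter.

The fluorescent payload appears in the feature table as a roughly 680 bp Aequorea-derived GFP-family reading frame. The software labels it "Enhanced Cyan-Emitting GFP", presumably a nearest-match call for the synthetic sGFP2 named in the record. It is followed by the lambda t0 terminator and then the cat cassette, but the promoter driving it is not identified. The Himar1 transposase gene and the transposon inverted repeats are also not annotated, so the table does not show which markers lie within the mobile element. A lac promoter, operator and CAP site sit upstream of an unannotated stretch at the end of the record. The short fragments of bla, lacZα, M13 ori, Tn5 tnpA and a Bacteroides transposase are most likely cloning remnants or homology hits. The plasmid is intended to extend fluorescent tagging to a wider range of bacterial hosts.
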