Features (pLannotate 1.2.2; 20 found; start..end, strand, type, name):
     36..52      +  promoter       AmpR promoter (fragment): bla
     53..274     +  CDS            AmpR (fragment): β-lactamase; bla; confers resistance to ampicillin, carbenicillin, and related antibiotics
    379..523     +  rep_origin     M13 ori (fragment): M13 bacteriophage origin of replication; arrow indicates direction of (+) strand synthesis
    588..976     +  rep_origin     R6K γ ori: γ replication origin from E. coli plasmid R6K; requires the R6K initiator protein pi for replication
   1087..1127    +  misc_feature   MCS (fragment): pBluescript multiple cloning site
   1129..1374    -  CDS            TRA4_BACFG (fragment): Protein inferred from homology: Swiss-Prot protein existence level 3. Required for the transposition of the insertion element. From Bacteroides fragilis.
   1478..1506    +  promoter       Pc promoter: intI1 (promoter lies within the coding sequence); class 1 integron promoter
   1695..2228    +  CDS            GmR: gentamycin acetyltransferase; aacC1; confers resistance to gentamycin
   2236..2553    +  CDS            tnpA (fragment): TN5P_ECOLX - Also known as tnp. Experimental evidence at protein level: Swiss-Prot protein existence level 1. Mediates transposition of transposon Tn5 by a 'cut and paste' mechanism. First, the monomeric transposase binds the 19 bp inverted DNA repeats flanking the transposon. Then, dimerization of the DNA- bound transposase creates a synaptic DNA complex. After nicking of the first DNA strand, excision of the transposon proceeds through a series of intermediates. The transposase then mediates the insertion of the transposon at a new site by strand transfer. The activity of the wild- type tran
   2590..3273    +  CDS            Enhanced Cyan-Emitting GFP: Enhanced Cyan-Emitting GFP is a basic (constitutively fluorescent) cyan fluorescent protein published in 2002, derived from Aequorea victoria.
   3290..3384    +  terminator     lambda t0 terminator: transcription terminator from phage lambda
   3399..3427    +  promoter       cat promoter (fragment): promoter of the E. coli cat gene encoding chloramphenicol acetyltransferase
   3428..4084    +  CDS            cat: CAT_ECOLX - Experimental evidence at protein level: Swiss-Prot protein existence level 1. This enzyme is an effector of chloramphenicol resistance in bacteria. From Escherichia coli. This protein is used as a marker in many commonly used cloning vectors, such as pACYC184.
   4152..4238    +  terminator     rrnB T1 terminator: Escherichia coli rrnB; transcription terminator T1 from the E. coli rrnB gene
   4382..4582    +  CDS            bla(M) (fragment): β-lactamase lacking the signal sequence; bla(M); allows cytosolic expression of β-lactamase
   4583..4649    -  CDS            lacZα (fragment): LacZα fragment of β-galactosidase; lacZ fragment
   4733..4841    -  oriT           oriT: incP origin of transfer
   4988..5009    +  protein_bind   CAP binding site: CAP binding activates transcription in the presence of cAMP. E. coli catabolite activator protein
   5024..5054    +  promoter       lac promoter: promoter for the E. coli lac operon
   5062..5078    +  protein_bind   lac operator: The lac repressor binds to the lac operator to inhibit transcription in E. coli. This inhibition can be relieved by adding lactose or isopropyl-β-D-thiogalactopyranoside (IPTG). lac repressor encoded by lacI
>Addgene plasmid #185931 | pMRE-Himar-142 | addgene full sequence | sequence record 383668 | Addgene NGS Result
CTAGATGCATGCTCGAGCGGCCGCCAGTGTGATGGATTGAAAAAGGAAGAGTATGAGTATTCAACATTTC
CGTGTCGCCCTTATTCCCTTTTTTGCGGCATTTTGCCTTCCTGTTTTTGCTCACCCAGAAACGCTGGTGA
AAGTAAAAGATGCTGAAGATCAGTTGGGTGCACGAGTGGGTTACATCGAACTGGATCTCAACAGCGGTAA
GATCCTTGAGAGTTTTCGCCCCGAAGAACGTTTTCCAATGATGAGCACTTTTAAAGTTCTGCTAACAGGT
TGGCTGATAAGTCCCCGGTCTGACACATAGATGGCGTCGCTAGTATTAAATGCATATTATTTTTATATAG
TACCAACCTTCAAATGATTCCCAGATCTCAAACTGGAACAACACTCAACCCTATCTCGGTCTATTCTTTT
GATTTATAAGGGATTTTGCCGATTTCGGCCTATTGGTTAAAAAATGAGCTGATTTAACAAAAATTTAACG
CGAATTTTAACAAAATATTAACGCTTACAATTTAGGTGGCACTTTTCGGGGAAATGTGCGCGGAACCAGA
TCCGGCCACGATGCGTCCGGCGTAGAGGATCTGAAGATCAGCAGTTCAACCTGTTGATAGTACGTACTAA
GCTCTCATGTTTCACGTACTAAGCTCTCATGTTTAACGTACTAAGCTCTCATGTTTAACGAACTAAACCC
TCATGGCTAACGTACTAAGCTCTCATGGCTAACGTACTAAGCTCTCATGTTTCACGTACTAAGCTCTCAT
GTTTGAACAATAAAATTAATATAAATCAGCAACTTAAATAGCCTCTAAGGTTTTAAGTTTTATAAGAAAA
AAAAGAATATATAAGGCTTTTAAAGCTTTTAAGGTTTAACGGTTGTGGACAACAAGCCAGGGATGTAACG
CACTGAGAAGCCCTTAGAGCCTCTCAAAGCAATTTTGAGTGACACAGGAACACTTAACGGCTGACATGGG
AATTCTTGAAGACGAAAGGGCCTCGTGATACGCCTATTTTTATAGGTTAATGTCATGATAATAATGGTTT
CTTAGACGTCAGGTGGCACTTTTCGGGGTTAATTAAGGGCTGCAGGAATTCGATATCAAGCTTATCGATA
CCGTCGAAATTCTGATTAATAATTTGTTTAAATTTTTCGTTTGGCGTGAGGTATCCAAGTCTTTTACGAG
GTCGATTATTGAGTTTATTTTCAATCCACTTAATCTGTTTGTTGGTTACTTCACTAAAGTCCTTACCCTT
TGGGATATACTGCCTGATAAGCCCGTTGGTGTTTTCATTGGCACCACGTTCCCATGAGTGGTATGGTTTG
CAAAAATAGAATTTTATTTCCAATTTTTGCGCAATTTCCTCGTGCTCTAGAATATAAACTGCCAGGAATT
GGGGATCGGATTCGAGCTTTAGTACCTAGATTTAGATGTCTAAAAAGCGGGGTACCGAGGACGCGTCAAT
TCTCGAATTGACATAAGCCTGTTCGGTTCGTAAACTGTAATGCAAGTAGCGTATGCGCTCACGCAACTGG
TCCAGAACCTTGACCGAACGCAGCGGTGGTAACGGCGCAGTGGCGGTTTTCATGGCTTGTTATGACTGTT
TTTTTGTACAGTCTATGCCTCGGGCATCCAAGCAGCAAGCGCGTTACGCCGTGGGTCGATGTTTGATGTT
ATGGAGCAGCAACGATGTTACGCAGCAGCAACGATGTTACGCAGCAGGGCAGTCGCCCTAAAACAAAGTT
AGGTGGCTCAAGTATGGGCATCATTCGCACATGTAGGCTCGGCCCTGACCAAGTCAAATCCATGCGGGCT
GCTCTTGATCTTTTCGGTCGTGAGTTCGGAGACGTAGCCACCTACTCCCAACATCAGCCGGACTCCGATT
ACCTCGGGAACTTGCTCCGTAGTAAGACATTCATCGCGCTTGCTGCCTTCGACCAAGAAGCGGTTGTTGG
CGCTCTCGCGGCTTACGTTCTGCCCAAGTTTGAGCAGCCGCGTAGTGAGATCTATATCTATGATCTCGCA
GTCTCCGGCGAGCACCGGAGGCAGGGCATTGCCACCGCGCTCATCAATCTCCTCAAGCATGAGGCCAACG
CGCTTGGTGCTTATGTGATCTACGTGCAAGCAGATTACGGTGACGATCCCGCAGTGGCTCTCTATACAAA
GTTGGGCATACGGGAAGAAGTGATGCACTTTGATATCGACCCAAGTACCGCCACCTAAAGCTCGCACGCT
GCCGCAAGCACTCAGGGCGCAAGGGCTGCTAAAGGAAGCGGAACACGTAGAAAGCCAGTCCGCAGAAACG
GTGCTGACCCCGGATGAATGTCAGCTACTGGGCTATCTGGACAAGGGAAAACGCAAGCGCAAAGAGAAAG
CAGGTAGCTTGCAGTGGGCTTACATGGCGATAGCTAGACTGGGCGGTTTTATGGACAGCAAGCGAACCGG
AATTGCCAGCTGGGGCGCCCTCTGGTAAGGTTGGGAAGCCCTGCAAAGTAAACTGGATGGCTTTCTTGCC
GCCAAGGATCTGATGGCGCAGGGGATCAAGATCTGATCAAGAGACAGGATACTAGTGGAGGAAGAAAAAA
TGAGCAAGGGCGAGGAGCTGTTCACCGGGGTGGTGCCCATCCTGGTCGAGCTGGACGGCGACGTAAACGG
CCACAAGTTCAGCGTGTCCGGCGAGGGCGAGGGCGATGCCACCTACGGCAAGCTGACCCTGAAGTTCATC
TGCACCACCGGCAAGCTGCCCGTGCCCTGGCCCACCCTCGTGACCACCCTGACCTACGGCGTGCAGTGCT
TCGCCCGCTACCCCGACCACATGAAGCAGCACGACTTCTTCAAGTCCGCCATGCCCGAAGGCTACGTCCA
GGAGCGCACCATCTTCTTCAAGGACGACGGCAACTACAAGACCCGCGCCGAGGTGAAGTTCGAGGGCGAC
ACCCTGGTGAACCGCATCGAGCTGAAGGGCATCGACTTCAAGGAGGACGGCAACATCCTGGGGCACAAGC
TGGAGTACAACTACAACAGCCACAACGTCTATATCACCGCCGACAAGCAGAAGAACGGCATCAAGGCCAA
CTTCAAGATCCGCCACAACATCGAGGACGGCGGCGTGCAGCTCGCCGACCACTACCAGCAGAACACCCCC
ATCGGCGACGGCCCCGTGCTGCTGCCCGACAACCACTACCTGAGCACCCAGTCCAAGCTGAGCAAAGACC
CCAACGAGAAGCGCGATCACATGGTCCTGCTGGAGTTCGTGACCGCCGCCGGGTAATTAGCTGAGCTTGG
ACTCCTGTTGATAGATCCAGTAATGACCTCAGAACTCCATCTGGATTTGTTCAGAACGCTCGGTTGCCGC
CGGGCGTTTTTTATTGGTGAGAATCCAAGCTAGCTTGGCGAGATTTTCAGGAGCTAAGGAAGCTAAAATG
GAGAAAAAAATCACTGGATATACCACCGTTGATATATCCCAATGGCATCGTAAAGAACATTTTGAGGCAT
TTCAGTCAGTTGCTCAATGTACCTATAACCAGACCGTTCAGCTGGATATTACGGCCTTTTTAAAGACCGT
AAAGAAAAATAAGCACAAGTTTTATCCGGCCTTTATTCACATTCTTGCCCGCCTGATGAATGCTCATCCG
GAATTTCGTATGGCAATGAAAGACGGTGAGCTGGTGATATGGGATAGTGTTCACCCTTGTTACACCGTTT
TCCATGAGCAAACTGAAACGTTTTCATCGCTCTGGAGTGAATACCACGACGATTTCCGGCAGTTTCTACA
CATATATTCGCAAGATGTGGCGTGTTACGGTGAAAACCTGGCCTATTTCCCTAAAGGGTTTATTGAGAAT
ATGTTTTTCGTCTCAGCCAATCCCTGGGTGAGTTTCACCAGTTTTGATTTAAACGTGGCCAATATGGACA
ACTTCTTCGCCCCCGTTTTCACCATGGGCAAATATTATACGCAAGGCGACAAGGTGCTGATGCCGCTGGC
GATTCAGGTTCATCATGCCGTTTGTGATGGCTTCCATGTCGGCAGAATGCTTAATGAATTACAACAGTAC
TGCGATGAGTGGCAGGGCGGGGCGTAATTTTTTTAAGGCAGTTATTGGTGCCCTTAAACGCCTGGGGTAA
TGACTCTCTAGCTTGAGGCATCAAATAAAACGAAAGGCTCAGTCGAAAGACTGGGCCTTTCGTTTTATCT
GTTGTTTGTCGGTGAACGCTCTCCTGAGTAGGACAAATCCGCCGCTAGGAGCTTGCGGCCGCCAGCCCGG
GCAATTCGAGGGGTATCGCTCTTGAAGGGAACTATGTTGAATAATAAAAACGAATTTTCACAAAAAAATG
TGTTTTTCTTTGTTAGACCGGGGACTTATCAGCCAACCTGTTATGTGGCGCGGTATTATCCCGTATTGAC
GCCGGGCAAGAGCAACTCGGTCGCCGCATACACTATTCTCAGAATGACTTGGTTGAGTACTCACCAGTCA
CAGAAAAGCATCTTACGGATGGCATGACAGTAAGAGAATTATGCAGTGCTGCCATAACCATGAGTGATAA
CACTGCGGCCAACTTACTTCTGACAACGATCGAGGCGATTAAGTTGGGTAACGCCAGGGTTTTCCCAGTC
ACGACGTTGTAAAACGACGGCCAGTGAATTAATTCTTGAAGACGAAAGGGCCTCGTGATACGCCTATTTT
TATAGGTTAATGTCATGATAATAATGGTTTCTTAGAGCTTATCGGCCAGCCTCGCAGAGCAGGATTCCCG
TTGAGCACCGCCAGGTGCGAATAAGGGACAGTGAAGAAGGAACACCCGCTCGCGGGTGGGCCTACTTCAC
CTATCCTGCCCGGCTGACGCCGTTGGATACACCAAGGAAAGTCTACACGAACCCTTTGGCAAAATCCTGT
ATATCGTGCGAAAAAGGATGGATATACCGAAAAAATCGCTATAATGACCCCGAAGCAGGGTTATGCAGCG
GGTGAGCGCAACGCAATTAATGTGAGTTAGCTCACTCATTAGGCACCCCAGGCTTTACACTTTATGCTTC
CGGCTCGTATGTTGTGTGGAATTGTGAGCGGATAACAATTTCACACAGGAAACACATATGGAAAAAAAGG
AATTTCGTGTTTTGATAAAATACTGTTTTCTGAAGGGAAAAAATACAGTGGAAGCAAAAACTTGGCTTGA
TAATGAGTTTCCGGACTCTGCCCCAGGGAAATCAACAATAATTGATTGGTATGCAAAATTCAAGCGTGGT
GAAATGAGCACGGAGGACGGTGAACGCAGTGGACGCCCGAAAGAGGTGGTTACCGACGAAAACATCAAAA
AAATCCACAAAATGATTTTGAATGACCGTAAAATGAAGTTGATCGAGATAGCAGAGGCCTTAAAGATATC
AAAGGAACGTGTTGGTCATATCATTCATCAATATTTGGATATGCGGAAGCTCTGTGCAAAATGGGTGCCG
CGCGAGCTCACATTTGACCAAAAACAACAACGTGTTGATGATTCTGAGCGGTGTTTGCAGCTGTTAACTC
GTAATACACCCGAGTTTTTCCGTCGATATGTGACAATGGATGAAACATGGCTCCATCACTACACTCCTGA
GTCCAATCGACAGTCGGCTGAGTGGACAGCGACCGGTGAACCGTCTCCGAAGCGTGGAAAGACTCAAAAG
TCCGCTGGCAAAGTAATGGCCTCTGTTTTTTGGGATGCGCATGGAATAATTTTTATCGATTATCTTGAGA
AGGGAAAAACCATCAACAGTGACTATTATATGGCGTTATTGGAGCGTTTGAAGGTCGAAATCGCGGCAAA
ACGGCCCCACATGAAGAAGAAAAAAGTGTTGTTCCACCAAGACAACGCACCGTGCCACAAGTCATTGAGA
ACGATGGCAAAAATTCATGAATTGGGCTTCGAATTGCTTCCCCACCCGCCGTATTCTCCAGATCTGGCCC
CCAGCGACTTTTTCTTGTTCTCAGACCTCAAAAGGATGCTCGCAGGGAAAAAATTTGGCTGCAATGAAGA
GGTGATCGCCGAAACTGAGGCCTATTTTGAGGCAAAACCGAAGGAGTACTACCAAAATGGTATCAAAAAA
TTGGAAGGTCGTTATAATCGTTGTATCGCTCTTGAAGGGAACTATGTTGAATAATAAAAACGAATTTTCA
CAAAAAAATGTGTTTTTCTTTGTTAGACCGGATCTGCAGAATTCCAGCACACTGGCGGCCGTTA
